Addgene plasmid #21316: PL-SIN-PGK-EGFP
Purpose: Control Lentiviral vector with ubiquitous PGK promoter, expresses EGFP
Depositing lab: James Ellis. Depositing organization: Hospital for Sick Children. Publication: Isolation of human iPS cells using EOS lentiviral vectors to select for pluripotency. Hotta A, Cheung AY, Farra N, Vijayaragavan K, Seguin CA, Draper JS, Pasceri P, Maksakova IA, Mager DL, Rossant J, Bhatia M, Ellis J. Nat Methods. 2009 May . 6(5):370-6. 10.1038/nmeth.1325 PubMed 19404254.
Backbone
  Vector backbone: PL-SIN lentiviral vector
  Backbone manufacturer: Buzina et al., PLoS Genetics, 2008
  Backbone size w/o insert (bp): 6531
  Vector type: Mammalian Expression, Lentiviral
Growth in bacteria
  Bacterial resistance: Ampicillin, 100 μg/mL
  Growth temperature: 37°C
  Growth strain: Stbl3
  Copy number: High Copy
Gene/Insert
  Gene/Insert name: Enhanced Green Fluorescence Protein (alt name: EGFP)
  Insert size (bp): 720
  Promoter: PGK
  Cloning method: Unknown
  Sequencing primers: 5′ n/a; 3′ n/a
Terms and licenses: Academic/Nonprofit Terms; Industry Terms: Not Available to Industry
Depositor comments: EGFP driven by ubiquitous PGK promoter. PL-SIN lentiviral vector (Buzina et al., PLoS Genetics, 2008) requires Tat cDNA for lentivirus production, as well as other packaging cDNAs (Gag/pol, Rev, and VSV-G).
How to cite: PL-SIN-PGK-EGFP was a gift from James Ellis (Addgene plasmid # 21316 ; http://n2t.net/addgene:21316 ; RRID:Addgene_21316)
