[The description below was written by a language model from this plasmid's Addgene catalogue record and pLannotate feature annotations shown in this document.]
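Description:
PL-SIN-PGK-EGFP is a self-inactivating (SIN) HIV-1-based lentiviral transfer vector built on the PL-SIN backbone and intended for mammalian expression after viral transduction. It is propagated in E. coli as a high-copy plasmid through a ColE1/pUC-type origin with ampicillin selection from the β-lactamase gene. The annotated backbone also contains remnants of lac regulatory sequences, a bom fragment, a rop fragment, and an SV40 origin with a partial SV40 promoter.

The proviral region runs from a 5' HIV-1 LTR through the Ψ packaging signal, which extends into a gag fragment and directs encapsidation of the vector RNA. It continues through the cPPT/CTS element associated with improved nuclear import, the Rev response element needed for Rev-dependent export of the unspliced genome, and short leftover pieces of vif, rev and nef. Downstream sits the internal expression cassette, in which the mouse phosphoglycerate kinase 1 (PGK) promoter drives the 720 bp EGFP coding sequence, followed by a shorter 3' LTR. The shorter 3' annotation fits the SIN design, in which a U3 deletion is copied to both LTRs on reverse transcription, so expression in the integrated provirus depends on the internal PGK promoter. No WPRE or drug-selection marker for mammalian cells appears in the feature table.

The depositor notes that virus production from this backbone requires Tat in addition to Gag/Pol, Rev and VSV-G packaging functions. The vector is described as a control giving ubiquitous EGFP expression, deposited in connection with work that used pluripotency-selective lentiviral reporters to isolate human iPS cells. The annotated sequence record is 6,846 nt, somewhat shorter than the sum of the catalogued backbone and insert sizes.
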