Features (pLannotate 1.2.2; 24 found; start..end, strand, type, name):
    137..236     +  misc_feature   bom (fragment): basis of mobility region from pBR322
    242..399     -  CDS            lacZα (fragment): LacZα fragment of β-galactosidase; lacZ fragment
    408..737     +  CDS            nef (fragment): NEF_HV1A2 - Experimental evidence at protein level: Swiss-Prot protein existence level 1. Extracellular Nef protein targets CD4(+) T-lymphocytes for apoptosis by interacting with CXCR4 surface receptors. From Human immunodeficiency virus type 1 group M subtype B (isolate ARV2/SF2) (HIV-1).
    785..1042    +  LTR            5' LTR (truncated): truncated 5' long terminal repeat (LTR) from HIV-1
   1090..1214    +  misc_feature   HIV-1 Ψ: packaging signal of human immunodeficiency virus type 1
   1198..1656    +  CDS            HIV-1 gag (fragment): gag protein from human immunodeficiency virus 1; gag
   1693..1810    +  misc_feature   cPPT/CTS: central polypurine tract and central termination sequence of HIV-1
   1953..2036    +  CDS            vif (fragment): VIF_HV1N5 - Experimental evidence at protein level: Swiss-Prot protein existence level 1. Counteracts the innate antiviral activity of host APOBEC3F and APOBEC3G. Forms a complex with host APOBEC3F and APOBEC3G thus preventing the entry of these lethally hypermutating enzymes into progeny virions. Recruits an active E3 ubiquitin ligase complex composed of elongin BC, CUL5, and RBX2 to induce polyubiquitination of APOBEC3G and APOBEC3F. In turn, they are directed to the 26S proteasome for degradation. Vif interaction with APOBEC3G also blocks its cytidine deaminase activity in a proteasome-inde
   2149..2485    +  ncRNA          RRE: Accession: RF00036 - HIV Rev response element
   2657..2757    +  CDS            Rev (fragment): human immunodeficiency virus 1 (HIV-1) Rev protein; rev; enhances nuclear export of unspliced and incompletely spliced viral mRNAs
   2768..3267    +  promoter       PGK promoter: mouse phosphoglycerate kinase 1 promoter
   3287..4006    +  CDS            EGFP: the original enhanced GFP (Yang et al., 1996) mammalian codon-optimized
   4027..4200    +  CDS            nef (fragment): NEF_HV1A2 - Experimental evidence at protein level: Swiss-Prot protein existence level 1. Extracellular Nef protein targets CD4(+) T-lymphocytes for apoptosis by interacting with CXCR4 surface receptors. From Human immunodeficiency virus type 1 group M subtype B (isolate ARV2/SF2) (HIV-1).
   4186..4366    +  LTR            5' LTR (truncated): truncated 5' long terminal repeat (LTR) from HIV-1
   4414..4430    -  protein_bind   lac operator: The lac repressor binds to the lac operator to inhibit transcription in E. coli. This inhibition can be relieved by adding lactose or isopropyl-β-D-thiogalactopyranoside (IPTG). lac repressor encoded by lacI
   4438..4468    -  promoter       lac promoter: promoter for the E. coli lac operon
   4483..4504    -  protein_bind   CAP binding site: CAP binding activates transcription in the presence of cAMP. E. coli catabolite activator protein
   4517..4609    -  CDS            lacI (fragment): lac repressor; lacI; The lac repressor binds to the lac operator to inhibit transcription in E. coli. This inhibition can be relieved by adding lactose or isopropyl-β-D-thiogalactopyranoside (IPTG).
   4792..5380    -  rep_origin     ori: high-copy-number ColE1/pMB1/pBR322/pUC origin of replication
   5551..6410    -  CDS            AmpR: β-lactamase; bla; confers resistance to ampicillin, carbenicillin, and related antibiotics
   6411..6515    -  promoter       AmpR promoter: bla
   6566..6701    -  rep_origin     SV40 ori: SV40 origin of replication
   6725..6746    -  promoter       SV40 promoter (fragment): SV40 enhancer and early promoter
   6846..35      +  CDS            rop (fragment) (across the origin): Rop protein, which maintains plasmids at low copy number; rop
>Addgene plasmid #21316 | PL-SIN-PGK-EGFP | depositor full sequence | sequence record 9857 | Author sequence
TCGCGCGTTTCGGTGATGACGGTGAAAACCTCTGACACATGCAGCTCCCGGAGACGGTCACAGCTTGTCT
GTAAGCGGATGCCGGGAGCAGACAAGCCCGTCAGGGCGCGTCAGCGGGTGTTGGCGGGTGTCGGGGCTGG
CTTAACTATGCGGCATCAGAGCAGATTGTACTGAGAGTGCACCATATGCGGTGTGAAATACCGCACAGAT
GCGTAAGGAGAAAATACCGCATCAGGCGCCATTCGCCATTCAGGCTGCGCAACTGTTGGGAAGGGCGATC
GGTGCGGGCCTCTTCGCTATTACGCCAGCTGGCGAAAGGGGGATGTGCTGCAAGGCGATTAAGTTGGGTA
ACGCCAGGGTTTTCCCAGTCACGACGTTGTAAAACGACGGCCAGTGAATTGCGGCCGCTGGAAGGGCTAA
TTTGGTCCCAAAAAAGACAAGAGATCCTTGATCTGTGGATCTACCACACACAAGGCTACTTCCCTGATTG
GCAGAACTACACACCAGGGCCAGGGATCAGATATCCACTGACCTTTGGATGGTGCTTCAAGTTAGTACCA
GTTGAACCAGAGCAAGTAGAAGAGGCCAAATAAGGAGAGAAGAACAGCTTGTTACACCCTATGAGCCAGC
ATGGGATGGAGGACCCGGAGGGAGAAGTATTAGTGTGGAAGTTTGACAGCCTCCTAGCATTTCGTCACAT
GGCCCGAGAGCTGCATCCGGAGTACTACAAAGACTGCTGACATCGAGCTTTCTACAAGGGACTTTCCGCT
GGGGACTTTCCAGGGAGGTGTGGCCTGGGCGGGACTGGGGAGTGGCGAGCCCTCAGATGCTACATATAAG
CAGCTGCTTTTTGCCTGTACTGGGTCTCTCTGGTTAGACCAGATCTGAGCCTGGGAGCTCTCTGGCTAAC
TAGGGAACCCACTGCTTAAGCCTCAATAAAGCTTGCCTTGAGTGCTCAAAGTAGTGTGTGCCCGTCTGTT
GTGTGACTCTGGTAACTAGAGATCCCTCAGACCCTTTTAGTCAGTGTGGAAAATCTCTAGCAGTGGCGCC
CGAACAGGGACTTGAAAGCGAAAGTAAAGCCAGAGGAGATCTCTCGACGCAGGACTCGGCTTGCTGAAGC
GCGCACGGCAAGAGGCGAGGGGCGGCGACTGGTGAGTACGCCAAAAATTTTGACTAGCGGAGGCTAGAAG
GAGAGAGATGGGTGCGAGAGCGTCGGTATTAAGCGGGGGAGAATTAGATAAATGGGAAAAAATTCGGTTA
AGGCCAGGGGGAAAGAAACAATATAAACTAAAACATATAGTATGGGCAAGCAGGGAGCTAGAACGATTCG
CAGTTAATCCTGGCCTTTTAGAGACATCAGAAGGCTGTAGACAAATACTGGGACAGCTACAACCATCCCT
TCAGACAGGATCAGAAGAACTTAGATCATTATATAATACAATAGCAGTCCTCTATTGTGTGCATCAAAGG
ATAGATGTAAAAGACACCAAGGAAGCCTTAGATAAGATAGAGGAAGAGCAAAACAAAAGTAAGAAAAAGG
CACAGCAAGCAGCAGCTGACACAGGAAACAACAGCCAGGTCAGCCAAAATTACCCTATAGTGCAGAACCT
CCAGGGGCAAATGGTACATCAGGCCATATCACCTAGAACTTTAAATTAAGACAGCAGTACAAATGGCAGT
ATTCATCCACAATTTTAAAAGAAAAGGGGGGATTGGGGGGTACAGTGCAGGGGAAAGAATAGTAGACATA
ATAGCAACAGACATACAAACTAAAGAATTACAAAAACAAATTACAAAAATTCAAAATTTTCGGGTTTATT
ACAGGGACAGCAGAGATCCAGTTTGGAAAGGACCAGCAAAGCTCCTCTGGAAAGGTGAAGGGGCAGTAGT
AATACAAGATAATAGTGACATAAAAGTAGTGCCAAGAAGAAAAGCAAAGATCATCAGGGATTATGGAAAA
CAGATGGCAGGTGATGATTGTGTGGCAAGTAGACAGGATGAGGATTAACACATGGAAAAGATTAGTAAAA
CACCATAGCTCTAGAGCGATCCGATCTTCAGACCTGGAGGAGGCGATATGAGGGACAATTGGAGAAGTGA
ATTATATAAATATAAAGTAGTAAAAATTGAACCATTAGGAGTAGCACCCACCAAGGCAAAGAGAAGAGTG
GTGCAGAGAGAAAAAAGAGCAGTGGGAATAGGAGCTTTGTTCCTTGGGTTCTTGGGAGCAGCAGGAAGCA
CTATGGGCTGCACGTCAATGACGCTGACGGTACAGGCCAGACAATTATTGTCTGATATAGTGCAGCAGCA
GAACAATTTGCTGAGGGCTATTGAGGCGCAACAGCATCTGTTGCAACTCACAGTCTGGGGCATCAAACAG
CTCCAGGCAAGAATCCTGGCTGTGGAAAGATACCTAAAGGATCAACAGCTCCTGGGGATTTGGGGTTGCT
CTGGAAAACTCATTTGCACCACTGCTGTGCCTTGGAATGCTAGTTGGAGTAATAAATCTCTGGAACAGAT
TTGGAATAACATGACCTGGATGGAGTGGGACAGAGAAATTAACAATTACACAAGCTTGGTAGGTTTAAGA
ATAGTTTTTGCTGTACTTTCTATAGTGAATAGAGTTAGGCAGGGATATTCACCATTATCGTTTCAGACCC
ACCTCCCAATCCCGAGGGGACCCGACAGGCCCGAAGGAATAGAAGAAGAAGGTGGAGAGAGAGACAGAGA
CAGATCCATTCGATTAGTGAACGGATCTAATTCTACCGGGTAGGGGAGGCGCTTTTCCCAAGGCAGTCTG
GAGCATGCGCTTTAGCAGCCCCGCTGGGCACTTGGCGCTACACAAGTGGCCTCTGGCCTCGCACACATTC
CACATCCACCGGTAGGCGCCAACCGGCTCCGTTCTTTGGTGGCCCCTTCGCGCCACCTTCTACTCCTCCC
CTAGTCAGGAAGTTCCCCCCCGCCCCGCAGCTCGCGTCGTGCAGGACGTGACAAATGGAAGTAGCACGTC
TCACTAGTCTCGTGCAGATGGACAGCACCGCTGAGCAATGGAAGCGGGTAGGCCTTTGGGGCAGCGGCCA
ATAGCAGCTTTGCTCCTTCGCTTTCTGGGCTCAGAGGCTGGGAAGGGGTGGGTCCGGGGGCGGGCTCAGG
GGCGGGCTCAGGGGCGGGGCGGGCGCCCGAAGGTCCTCCCGAGGCCCGGCATTCTGCACGCTTCAAAAGC
GCACGTCTGCCGCGCTGTTCTCCTCTTCCTCATCTCCGGGCCTTTCGACCTGCAGCGGTCGCCACCATGG
TGAGCAAGGGCGAGGAGCTGTTCACCGGGGTGGTGCCCATCCTGGTCGAGCTGGACGGCGACGTAAACGG
CCACAAGTTCAGCGTGTCCGGCGAGGGCGAGGGCGATGCCACCTACGGCAAGCTGACCCTGAAGTTCATC
TGCACCACCGGCAAGCTGCCCGTGCCCTGGCCCACCCTCGTGACCACCCTGACCTACGGCGTGCAGTGCT
TCAGCCGCTACCCCGACCACATGAAGCAGCACGACTTCTTCAAGTCCGCCATGCCCGAAGGCTACGTCCA
GGAGCGCACCATCTTCTTCAAGGACGACGGCAACTACAAGACCCGCGCCGAGGTGAAGTTCGAGGGCGAC
ACCCTGGTGAACCGCATCGAGCTGAAGGGCATCGACTTCAAGGAGGACGGCAACATCCTGGGGCACAAGC
TGGAGTACAACTACAACAGCCACAACGTCTATATCATGGCCGACAAGCAGAAGAACGGCATCAAGGTGAA
CTTCAAGATCCGCCACAACATCGAGGACGGCAGCGTGCAGCTCGCCGACCACTACCAGCAGAACACCCCC
ATCGGCGACGGCCCCGTGCTGCTGCCCGACAACCACTACCTGAGCACCCAGTCCGCCCTGAGCAAAGACC
CCAACGAGAAGCGCGATCACATGGTCCTGCTGGAGTTCGTGACCGCCGCCGGGATCACTCTCGGCATGGA
CGAGCTGTACAAGTAAAGCGGCCAACCTCGACGTTATTCCCTTCGCGAAGGCCTATCGATTTCGAACCCG
GGGTACCTTTAAGACCAATGACTTACAAGGCAGCTGTAGATCTTAGCCACTTTTTAAAAGAAAAGGGGGG
ACTGGAAGGGCTAATTCACTCCCAAAGAAGACAAGATCTGCTTTTTGCCTGTACTGGGTCTCTCTGGTTA
GACCAGATCTGAGCCTGGGAGCTCTCTGGCTAACTAGGGAACCCACTGCTTAAGCCTCAATAAAGCTTGC
CTTGAGTGCTTCAAGTAGTGTGTGCCCGTCTGTTGTGTGACTCTGGTAACTAGAGATCCCTCAGACCCTT
TTAGTCAGTGTGGAAAATCTCTAGCAGAATTCTAGCTTGGCGTAATCATGGTCATAGCTGTTCCTGTGTG
AAATTGTTATCCGCTCACAATTCCACACAACATACGAGCCGGAAGCATAAAGTGTAAAGCCTGGGGTGCC
TAATGAGTGAGCTAACTCACATTAATTGCGTTGCGCTCACTGCCCGCTTTCCAGTCGGGAAACCTGTCGT
GCCAGCTGCATTAATGAATCGGCCAACGCGCGGGGAGAGGCGGTTTGCGTATTGGGCGCTCTTCCGCTTC
CTCGCTCACTGACTCGCTGCGCTCGGTCGTTCGGCTGCGGCGAGCGGTATCAGCTCACTCAAAGGCGGTA
ATACGGTTATCCACAGAATCAGGGGATAACGCAGGAAAGAACATGTGAGCAAAAGGCCAGCAAAAGGCCA
GGAACCGTAAAAAGGCCGCGTTGCTGGCGTTTTTCCATAGGCTCCGCCCCCCTGACGAGCATCACAAAAA
TCGACGCTCAAGTCAGAGGTGGCGAAACCCGACAGGACTATAAAGATACCAGGCGTTTCCCCCTGGAAGC
TCCCTCGTGCGCTCTCCTGTTCCGACCCTGCCGCTTACCGGATACCTGTCCGCCTTTCTCCCTTCGGGAA
GCGTGGCGCTTTCTCAATGCTCACGCTGTAGGTATCTCAGTTCGGTGTAGGTCGTTCGCTCCAAGCTGGG
CTGTGTGCACGAACCCCCCGTTCAGCCCGACCGCTGCGCCTTATCCGGTAACTATCGTCTTGAGTCCAAC
CCGGTAAGACACGACTTATCGCCACTGGCAGCAGCCACTGGTAACAGGATTAGCAGAGCGAGGTATGTAG
GCGGTGCTACAGAGTTCTTGAAGTGGTGGCCTAACTACGGCTACACTAGAAGGACAGTATTTGGTATCTG
CGCTCTGCTGAAGCCACTTACCTTCGGAAAAAGAGTTGGTAGCTCTTGATCCGGCAAACAAACCACCGCT
GGTAGCGGTGGTTTTTTTGTTTGCAAGCAGCAGATTACGCGCAGAAAAAAAGGATCTCAAGAAGATCCTT
TGATCTTTTCTACGGGGTCTGACGCTCAGTGGAACGAAAACTCACGTTAAGGGATTTTGGTCATGAGATT
ATCAAAAAGGATCTTCACCTAGATCCTTTTAAATTAAAAATGAAGTTTTAAATCAATCTAAAGTATATAT
GAGTAAACTTGGTCTGACAGTTACCAATGCTTAATCAGTGAGGCACCTATCTCAGCGATCTGTCTATTTC
GTTCATCCATAGTTGCCTGACTCCCCGTCGTGTAGATAACTACGATACGGGAGGGCTTACCATCTGGCCC
CAGTGCTGCAATGATACCGCGAGACCCACGCTCACCGGCTCCAGATTTATCAGCAATAAACCAGCCAGCC
GGAAGGGCCGAGCGCAGAAGTGGTCCTGCAACTTTATCCGCCTCCATCCAGTCTATTAATTGTTGCCGGG
AAGCTAGAGTAAGTAGTTCGCCAGTTAATAGTTTGCGCAACGTTGTGCCATTGCTACAGGCATCGTGGTG
TCACGCTCGTCGTTTGGTATGGCTTCATTCAGCTCCGGTTCCCAACGATCAAGGCGAGTTACATGATCCC
CCATGTTGTGCAAAAAAGCGGTTAGCTCCTTCGGTCCTCCGATCGTTGTCAGAAGTAAGTTGGCCGCAGT
GTTATCACTCATGGTTATGGCAGCACTGCATAATTCTCTTACTGTCATGCCATCCGTAAGATGCTTTTCT
GTGACTGGTGAGTACTCAACCAAGTCATTCTGAGAATAGTGTATGCGGCGACCGAGTTGCTCTTGCCCGG
CGTCAATACGGGATAATACCGCGCCACATAGCAGAACTTTAAAAGTGCTCATCATTGGAAAACGTTCTTC
GGGGCGAAAACTCTCAAGGATCTTACCGCTGTTGAGATCCAGTTCGATGTAACCCACTCGTGCACCCAAC
TGATCTTCAGCATCTTTTACTTTCACCAGCGTTTCTGGGTGAGCAAAAACAGGAAGGCAAAATGCCGCAA
AAAAGGGAATAAGGGCGACACGGAAATGTTGAATACTCATACTCTTCCTTTTTCAATATTATTGAAGCAT
TTATCAGGGTTATTGTCTCATGAGCGGATACATATTTGAATGTATTTAGAAAAATAAACAAATAGGGGTT
CCGCGCACATTTCCCCGAAAAGTGCCACCTGGGACTAGCTTTTTGCAAAAGCCTAGGCCTCCAAAAAAGC
CTCCTCACTACTTCTGGAATAGCTCAGAGGCCGAGGCGGCCTCGGCCTCTGCATAAATAAAAAAAATTAG
TCAGCCATGGGGCGGAGAATGGGCGGAACTGGGCGGAGTTAGGGGCGGGATGGGCGGAGTTAGGGGCGGG
ACTATGGTTGCTGACTAATTGAGATGTAGCTTGCATGCCGACATGGATTATTGACTAGTCCCTAAGAAAC
CATTATTATCATGACATTAACCTATAAAAATAGGCGTATCACGAGGCCCTTTCGTC
