>Addgene plasmid #21316 | PL-SIN-PGK-EGFP | addgene partial sequence | sequence record 27010 | 21316 with EGFP-N
GGTGACGCTCCTCGCCCTTGCTCACCATGGTGGCTGCAGCCGAAAGGCCCGGAGATGAGGAAGAGGAGAA
CAGCGCGGCAGACGTGCGCTTTTGAAGCGTGCAGAATGCCGGGCCTCCGGAGGACCTTCGGGCGCCCGCC
CCGCCCCTGAGCCCGCCCCTGAGCCCGCCCCCGGACCCACCCCTTCCCAGCCTCTGAGCCCAGAAAGCGA
AGGAGCAAAGCTGCTATTGGCCGCTGCCCCAAAGGCCTACCCGCTTCCATTGCTCAGCGGTGCTGTCCAT
CTGCACGAGACTAGTGAGACGTGCTACTTCCATTTGTCACGTCCTGCACGACGCGAGCTGCGGGGCGGGG
GGGAACTTCCTGACTAGGGGAGGAGTAGAAGGTGGCGCGAAGGGGCCACCAAAGAACGGAGCCGGTTGGC
GCCTACCGGTGGATGTGGAATGTGTGCGAGGCCAGAGGCCACTTGTGTAGCGCCAAGTGCCCAGCGGGGC
TGCTAAAGCGCATGCTCCAGACTGCCTTGGGAAAAGCGCCTCCCCTACCCGGTAGAATTAGATCCGTTCA
CTAATCGAATGGATCTGTCTCTGTCTCTCTCTCCACCTTCTTCTTCTATTCCTTCGGGCCTGTCGGGTCC
CCTCGGGGTTGGGAGGTGGGTCTGAAACGATAATGGTGAATATCCCTGCCTAACTCTATTCACTATAGAA
AGTACAGCAAAAACTATTCTTAAACCTACCGAGGCTTGTGTAATTGTTAATTTCTCTGTCCCACTCCATC
CAGGTCGTGTGATTCCNAATCTGTTTCCAGANATTTATTTACTNCCNACTAGTCATTCCNAGGCACA
